>Addgene plasmid #152775 | pGBW-m4133487 | depositor full sequence | sequence record 295787 | Full Sequence
CACCATGAAAATTATTCTTTTCTTGGCACTGATAACACTCGCTACTTGTGAGCTTTATCACTACCAAGAG
TGTGTTAGAGGTACAACAGTACTTTTAAAAGAACCTTGCTCTTCTGGAACATACGAGGGCAATTCACCAT
TTCATCCTCTAGCTGATAACAAATTTGCACTGACTTGCTTTAGCACTCAATTTGCTTTTGCTTGTCCTGA
CGGCGTAAAACACGTCTATCAGTTACGTGCCAGATCAGTTTCACCTAAACTGTTCATCAGACAAGAGGAA
GTTCAAGAACTTTACTCTCCAATTTTTCTTATTGTTGCGGCAATAGTGTTTATAACACTTTGCTTCACAC
TCAAAAGAAAGACAGAAGAAAACCTTTACTTTCAGTCGATGAGTGACAAAATCATTCATCTAACCGATGA
CTCCTTTGATACAGACGTGTTGAAGGCCGATGGTGCGATACTGGTAGATTTCTGGGCTGAATGGTGTGGC
CCGTGCAAGATGATCGCACCCATTCTGGACGAGATCGCCGACGAGTATCAAGGAAAATTAACTGTCGCTA
AGCTTAATATAGATCAGAACCCAGGGACGGCACCTAAATACGGCATCAGGGGAATACCTACCCTCCTGCT
CTTTAAGAATGGGGAAGTTGCCGCGACAAAAGTGGGAGCCCTGTCTAAGGGCCAGCTAAAAGAGTTCTTG
GACGCTAACCTGGCAGGTTCAGGCTCGGGGCACATGCACCATCACCATCACCATAGCAGCGGGCTCGTGC
CACGCGGCTAAGCTAGCTTGACTGACTGAGATACAGCGTACCTTCAGCTCACAGACATGATAAGATACAT
TGATGAGTTTGGACAAACCACAACTAGAATGCAGTGAAAAAAATGCTTTATTTGTGAAATTTGTGATGCT
ATTGCTTTATTTGTAACCATTATAAGCTGCAATAAACAAGTTAACAACAACAATTGCATTCATTTTATGT
TTCAGGTTCAGGGGGAGGTGTGGGAGGTTTTTTAAAGCAAGTAAAACCTCTACAAATGTGGTATTGGCCC
ATCTCTATCGGTATCGTAGCATAACCCCTTGGGGCCTCTAAACGGGTCTTGAGGGGTTTTTTGTGCCCCT
CGGGCCGGATTGCTATCTACCGGCATTGGCGCAGAAAAAAATGCCTGATGCGACGCTGCGCGTCTTATAC
TCCCACATATGCCAGATTCAGCAACGGATACGGCTTCCCCAACTTGCCCACTTCCATACGTGTCCTCCTT
ACCAGAAATTTATCCTTAAGGTCGTCAGCTATCCTGCAGGCGATCTCTCGATTTCGATCAAGACATTCCT
TTAATGGTCTTTTCTGGACACCACTAGGGGTCAGAAGTAGTTCATCAAACTTTCTTCCCTCCCTAATCTC
ATTGGTTACCTTGGGCTATCGAAACTTAATTAACCAGTCAAGTCAGCTACTTGGCGAGATCGACTTGTCT
GGGTTTCGACTACGCTCAGAATTGCGTCAGTCAAGTTCGATCTGGTCCTTGCTATTGCACCCGTTCTCCG
ATTACGAGTTTCATTTAAATCATGTGAGCAAAAGGCCAGCAAAAGGCCAGGAACCGTAAAAAGGCCGCGT
TGCTGGCGTTTTTCCATAGGCTCCGCCCCCCTGACGAGCATCACAAAAATCGACGCTCAAGTCAGAGGTG
GCGAAACCCGACAGGACTATAAAGATACCAGGCGTTTCCCCCTGGAAGCTCCCTCGTGCGCTCTCCTGTT
CCGACCCTGCCGCTTACCGGATACCTGTCCGCCTTTCTCCCTTCGGGAAGCGTGGCGCTTTCTCATAGCT
CACGCTGTAGGTATCTCAGTTCGGTGTAGGTCGTTCGCTCCAAGCTGGGCTGTGTGCACGAACCCCCCGT
TCAGCCCGACCGCTGCGCCTTATCCGGTAACTATCGTCTTGAGTCCAACCCGGTAAGACACGACTTATCG
CCACTGGCAGCAGCCACTGGTAACAGGATTAGCAGAGCGAGGTATGTAGGCGGTGCTACAGAGTTCTTGA
AGTGGTGGCCTAACTACGGCTACACTAGAAGAACAGTATTTGGTATCTGCGCTCTGCTGAAGCCAGTTAC
CTTCGGAAAAAGAGTTGGTAGCTCTTGATCCGGCAAACAAACCACCGCTGGTAGCGGTGGTTTTTTTGTT
TGCAAGCAGCAGATTACGCGCAGAAAAAAAGGATCTCAAGAAGATCCTTTGATCTTTTCTACGGGGTCTG
ACGCTCAGTGGAACGAAAACTCACGTTAAGGGATTTTGGTCATGAGATTATCAAAAAGGATCTTCACCTA
GATCCTTTTAAATTAAAAATGAAGTTTTAAATCAATCTAAAGTATATATGAGTAAACTTGGTCTGACAGT
TACCAATGCTTAATCAGTGAGGCACCTATCTCAGCGATCTGTCTATTTCGTTCATCCATAGTTGCATTTA
AATTTCCGAACTCTCCAAGGCCCTCGTCGGAAAATCTTCAAACCTTTCGTCCGATCCATCTTGCAGGCTA
CCTCTCGAACGAACTATCGCAAGTCTCTTGGCCGGCCTTGCGCCTTGGCTATTGCTTGGCAGCGCCTATC
GCCAGGTATTACTCCAATCCCGAATATCCGAGATCGGGATCACCCGAGAGAAGTTCAACCTACATCCTCA
ATCCCGATCTATCCGAGATCCGAGGAATATCGAAATCGGGGCGCGCCTGGCCTCCGCGCCGGGTTTTGGC
GCCTCCCGCGGGCGCCCCCCTCGTCACGGCGAGCGCTGCCACGTCAGACGAAGGGCGCAGGAGCGTCCTG
ATCCTTCCGCCCGGACGCTCAGGACAGCGGCCCGCTGCTCATAAGACTCGGCCTTAGAACCCCAGTATCA
GCAGAAGGACATTTTAGGACGGGACTTGGGTGACTCTAGGGCACTGGTTTTCTTTCCAGAGAGCGGAACA
GGCGAGGAAAAGTAGTCCCTTCTCGGCGATTCTGCGGAGGGATCTCCGTGGGGCGGTGAACGCCGATGAT
TATATAAGGACGCGCCGGGTGTGGCACAGCTAGTTCCGTCGCAGCCGGGATTTGGGTCGCGGTTCTTGTT
TGTGGATCGCTGTGATCGTCACTTGGTGAGTAGCGGGCTGCTGGGCTGGCCGGGGCTTTCGTGGCCGCCG
GGCCGCTCGGTGGGACGGAAGCGTGTGGAGAGACCGCCAAGGGCTGTAGTCTGGGTCCGCGAGCAAGGTT
GCCCTGAACTGGGGGTTGGGGGGAGCGCAGCAAAATGGCGGCTGTTCCCGAGTCTTGAATGGAAGACGCT
TGTGAGGCGGGCTGTGAGGTCGTTGAAACAAGGTGGGGGGCATGGTGGGCGGCAAGAACCCAAGGTCTTG
AGCCCTTCGCTAATGCGGGAAAGCTCTTATTCGGGTGAGATGGGCTGGGCACCATCTGGGGACCCTGACG
TGAAGTTTGTCACTGACTGGAGAACTCGGTTTGTCGTCTGTTGCGGGGGCGGCAGTTATGGCGGTGCCGT
TGGGCAGTGCACCCGTACCTTTGGGAGCGCGCGCCCTCGTCGTGTCGTGACGTCACCCGTTCTGTTGGCT
TATAATGCAGGGTGGGGCCACCTGCCGGTAGGTGTGCGGTAGGCTTTTCTCCGTCGCAGGACGCAGGGTT
CGGGCCTAGGGTAGGCTCTCCTGAATCGACAGGCGCCGGACCTCTGGTGAGGGGAGGGATAAGTGAGGCG
TCAGTTTCTTTGGTCGGTTTTATGTACCTATCTTCTTAAGTAGCTGAAGCTCCGGTTTTGAACTATGCGC
TCGGGGTTGGCGAGTGTGTTTTGTGAAGTTTTTTAGGCACCTTTTGAAATGTAATCATTTGGGTCAATAT
GTAATTTTCAGTGTTAGACTTGTAAATTGTCCGCTAAATTCTGGCCGTTTTTGGCTTTTTTGTTAGACAA
CATGACCGAGTACAAGCCCACGGTGCGCCTCGCCACCCGCGACGACGTCCCCAGGGCCGTACGCACCCTC
GCCGCCGCGTTCGCCGACTACCCCGCCACGCGCCACACCGTCGATCCGGACCGCCACATCGAGCGGGTCA
CCGAGCTGCAAGAACTCTTCCTCACGCGCGTCGGGCTCGACATCGGCAAGGTGTGGGTCGCGGACGACGG
CGCCGCGGTGGCGGTCTGGACCACGCCGGAGAGCGTCGAAGCGGGGGCGGTGTTCGCCGAGATCGGCCCG
CGCATGGCCGAGTTGAGCGGTTCCCGGCTGGCCGCGCAGCAACAGATGGAGGGCCTCCTGGCGCCGCACC
GGCCCAAGGAGCCCGCGTGGTTCCTGGCCACCGTCGGCGTCTCGCCCGACCACCAGGGCAAGGGTCTGGG
CAGCGCCGTCGTGCTCCCCGGAGTGGAGGCCGCCGAGCGCGCCGGGGTGCCCGCCTTCCTGGAGACCTCC
GCGCCCCGCAACCTCCCCTTCTACGAGCGGCTCGGCTTCACCGTCACCGCCGACGTCGAGGTGCCCGAAG
GACCGCGCACCTGGTGCATGACCCGCAAGCCCGGTGCCTAGGCTAGTATGTAAGCCTAGTCTTAGATAAT
AAAATCGCTATCCATCGAAGATGGATGTGTGTTGGTTTTTTGTGTGTGTAACGCTAGGCGCGCCTGGTGT
ACCGAGAACGATCCTCTCAGTGCGAGTCTCGACGATCCATATCGTTGCTTGGCAGTCAGCCAGTCGGAAT
CCAGCTTGGGACCCAGGAAGTCCAATCGTCAGATATTGTACTCAAGCCTGGTCACGGCAGCGTACCGATC
TGTTTAAACCTAGATATTGATAGTCTGATCGGTCAACGTATAATCGAGTCCTAGCTTTTGCAAACATCTA
TCAAGAGACAGGATCAGCAGGAGGCTTTCGCATGAGTATTCAACATTTCCGTGTCGCCCTTATTCCCTTT
TTTGCGGCATTTTGCCTTCCTGTTTTTGCTCACCCAGAAACGCTGGTGAAAGTAAAAGATGCTGAAGATC
AGTTGGGTGCGCGAGTGGGTTACATCGAACTGGATCTCAACAGCGGTAAGATCCTTGAGAGTTTTCGCCC
CGAAGAACGCTTTCCAATGATGAGCACTTTTAAAGTTCTGCTATGTGGCGCGGTATTATCCCGTATTGAC
GCCGGGCAAGAGCAACTCGGTCGCCGCATACACTATTCTCAGAATGACTTGGTTGAGTATTCACCAGTCA
CAGAAAAGCATCTTACGGATGGCATGACAGTAAGAGAATTATGCAGTGCTGCCATAACCATGAGTGATAA
CACTGCGGCCAACTTACTTCTGACAACGATTGGAGGACCGAAGGAGCTAACCGCTTTTTTGCACAACATG
GGGGATCATGTAACTCGCCTTGATCGTTGGGAACCGGAGCTGAATGAAGCCATACCAAACGACGAGCGTG
ACACCACGATGCCTGTAGCAATGGCAACAACCTTGCGTAAACTATTAACTGGCGAACTACTTACTCTAGC
TTCCCGGCAACAGTTGATAGACTGGATGGAGGCGGATAAAGTTGCAGGACCACTTCTGCGCTCGGCCCTT
CCGGCTGGCTGGTTTATTGCTGATAAATCTGGAGCCGGTGAGCGTGGGTCTCGCGGTATCATTGCAGCAC
TGGGGCCAGATGGTAAGCCCTCCCGTATCGTAGTTATCTACACGACGGGGAGTCAGGCAACTATGGATGA
ACGAAATAGACAGATCGCTGAGATAGGTGCCTCACTGATTAAGCATTGGTAACCGATTCTAGGTGCATTG
GCGCAGAAAAAAATGCCTGATGCGACGCTGCGCGTCTTATACTCCCACATATGCCAGATTCAGCAACGGA
TACGGCTTCCCCAACTTGCCCACTTCCATACGTGTCCTCCTTACCAGAAATTTATCCTTAAGATCGTTTA
AACTCGACTCTGGCTCTATCGAATCTCCGTCGTTTCGAGCTTACGCGAACAGCCGTGGCGCTCATTTGCT
CGTCGGGCATCGAATCTCGTCAGCTATCGTCAGCTTACCTTTTTGGCAGCGATCGCGGCTCCCGACATCT
TGGACCATTAGCTCCACAGGTATCTTCTTCCCTCTAGTGGTCATAACAGCAGCTTCAGCTACCTCTCAAT
TCAAAAAACCCCTCAAGACCCGTTTAGAGGCCCCAAGGGGTTATGCTATCAATCGTTGCGTTACACACAC
AAAAAACCAACACACATCCATCTTCGATGGATAGCGATTTTATTATCTAACTGCTGATCGAGTGTAGCCA
GATCTAGTAATCAATTACGGGGTCATTAGTTCATAGCCCATATATGGAGTTCCGCGTTACATAACTTACG
GTAAATGGCCCGCCTGGCTGACCGCCCAACGACCCCCGCCCATTGACGTCAATAATGACGTATGTTCCCA
TAGTAACGCCAATAGGGACTTTCCATTGACGTCAATGGGTGGAGTATTTACGGTAAACTGCCCACTTGGC
AGTACATCAAGTGTATCATATGCCAAGTACGCCCCCTATTGACGTCAATGACGGTAAATGGCCCGCCTGG
CATTATGCCCAGTACATGACCTTATGGGACTTTCCTACTTGGCAGTACATCTACGTATTAGTCATCGCTA
TTACCATGCTGATGCGGTTTTGGCAGTACATCAATGGGCGTGGATAGCGGTTTGACTCACGGGGATTTCC
AAGTCTCCACCCCATTGACGTCAATGGGAGTTTGTTTTGGCACCAAAATCAACGGGACTTTCCAAAATGT
CGTAACAACTCCGCCCCATTGACGCAAATGGGCGGTAGGCGTGTACGGTGGGAGGTCTATATAAGCAGAG
CTGGTTTAGTGAACCGTCAGATCAGATCTTTGTCGATCCTACCATCCACTCGACACACCCGCCAGCGGCC
GC
Features (pLannotate 1.2.2; 21 found; start..end, strand, type, name):
      5..367     +  CDS            NS7A_SARS2: Experimental evidence at protein level: Swiss-Prot protein existence level 1. Plays a role as antagonist of host tetherin (BST2), disrupting its antiviral effect. Acts by binding to BST2 thereby interfering with its glycosylation. May suppress small interfering RNA (siRNA). May bind to host ITGAL, thereby playing a role in attachment or modulation of leukocytes. From Severe acute respiratory syndrome coronavirus 2 (2019-nCoV) (SARS-CoV-2).
    389..715     +  CDS            trxA: THIO_ECO57 - Experimental evidence at protein level: Swiss-Prot protein existence level 1. Participates in various redox reactions through the reversible oxidation of its active center dithiol to a disulfide and catalyzes dithiol-disulfide exchange reactions. From Escherichia coli O157:H7.
    737..754     +  CDS            6xHis: 6xHis affinity tag
    831..952     -  polyA_signal   SV40 poly(A) signal: SV40 polyadenylation signal
    975..1044    -  CDS            large T antigen (fragment): large T antigen from SV40 (simian virus 40)
   1067..1113    +  terminator     T7 terminator: transcription terminator for bacteriophage T7 RNA polymerase
   1143..1279    +  terminator     rrnG terminator: transcription terminator from the E. coli ribosomal RNA rrnG operon (Albrechtsen et al., 1991)
   1324..1395    +  misc_feature   3' β-globin insulator: insulator downstream of the human β-globin locus (Farrell et al., 2002)
   1621..2209    -  rep_origin     ori: high-copy-number ColE1/pMB1/pBR322/pUC origin of replication
   2381..2445    -  CDS            bla(M) (fragment): β-lactamase lacking the signal sequence; bla(M); allows cytosolic expression of β-lactamase
   2709..3918    +  promoter       UbC promoter: human ubiquitin C promoter
   3922..4519    +  CDS            PuroR (fragment): puromycin N-acetyltransferase; pac from Streptomyces; confers resistance to puromycin
   4548..4596    +  polyA_signal   poly(A) signal: synthetic polyadenylation signal
   4862..5722    +  CDS            AmpR: β-lactamase; bla; confers resistance to ampicillin, carbenicillin, and related antibiotics
   5735..5871    +  terminator     rrnG terminator: transcription terminator from the E. coli ribosomal RNA rrnG operon (Albrechtsen et al., 1991)
   6016..6087    +  misc_feature   5' β-globin insulator: insulator upstream of the human β-globin locus (Farrell et al., 2002)
   6092..6138    -  terminator     T7 terminator: transcription terminator for bacteriophage T7 RNA polymerase
   6156..6204    -  polyA_signal   poly(A) signal: synthetic polyadenylation signal
   6285..6588    +  enhancer       CMV enhancer: human cytomegalovirus immediate early enhancer
   6661..6678    -  promoter       CMV promoter (fragment): human cytomegalovirus (CMV) immediate early promoter
   6741..6792    +  promoter       CMVd2 promoter: truncated human cytomegalovirus (CMV) immediate early promoter that yields moderately reduced expression relative to the full-length promoter
