[The description below was written by a language model from this plasmid's Addgene catalogue record and pLannotate feature annotations shown in this document.]
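Description:
pGBW-m4133487 is a mammalian expression plasmid built on the pTwist_CMV_Puro_6 backbone for producing the wild-type SARS-CoV-2 ORF7a accessory protein. It is maintained in E. coli as a high-copy plasmid through a ColE1/pUC-type origin and selected with ampicillin via a full-length β-lactamase gene. A short additional bla fragment next to the origin appears to be a backbone remnant. For selection in mammalian cells, a separate cassette places the puromycin N-acetyltransferase gene under the human ubiquitin C promoter, followed by a synthetic polyadenylation signal.

The expression unit is driven by the CMV immediate-early enhancer and promoter; the annotation software matches the promoter region to partial and truncated CMV promoter variants, while the catalogue simply lists CMV. The ORF7a coding sequence sits immediately downstream and is followed in the same orientation by E. coli thioredoxin (trxA) and a 6xHis tag. This agrees with the catalogue entry of a C-terminal, TEV-cleavable TRX fusion supplied by the backbone. The TEV site itself is not annotated, but presumably lies in the short gap between ORF7a and trxA. Thioredoxin is commonly used as a solubility-enhancing partner, the His tag allows affinity purification or detection, and TEV cleavage would release ORF7a from the fusion. An SV40 poly(A) region lies downstream of the cassette, although it is annotated on the opposite strand.

The expression region is flanked by β-globin insulator elements, bacterial rrnG and T7 terminators, and an upstream synthetic poly(A) signal, all of which help isolate it from neighbouring transcription. The plasmid is suited to transient or puromycin-selected expression of tagged ORF7a in mammalian cells, for example to study or purify this viral protein, which is described as an antagonist of host tetherin (BST2).
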