Addgene plasmid #152775: pGBW-m4133487
Purpose: Mammalian expression plasmid for SARS-CoV-2 ORF7a protein
Depositing lab: Ginkgo Bioworks & Benjie Chen. Depositing organization: Ginkgo Bioworks.
Backbone
  Vector backbone: pTwist_CMV_Puro_6
  Backbone size w/o insert (bp): 6080
  Vector type: Mammalian Expression
  Selectable markers: Puromycin
Growth in bacteria
  Bacterial resistance: Ampicillin, 100 μg/mL
  Growth temperature: 37°C
  Growth strain: DH5alpha
  Copy number: High Copy
Gene/Insert
  Gene/Insert name: SARS-CoV-2 ORF7a protein
  Species: Severe acute respiratory syndrome coronavirus 2
  Insert size (bp): 359
  Mutation: wt
  Entrez Gene: ORF7a (a.k.a. GU280_gp07)
  Promoter: CMV
  Tag / fusion protein: Cleavable TEV;TRX (C terminal on backbone)
  Cloning method: Unknown
Resource information
  A portion of this plasmid was derived from a plasmid made by: GinkgoBioworks
Depositor comments: NCBI reference sequence: YP_009724395.1
How to cite: pGBW-m4133487 was a gift from Ginkgo Bioworks & Benjie Chen (Addgene plasmid # 152775 ; http://n2t.net/addgene:152775 ; RRID:Addgene_152775)
